Addgene plasmid #231312: pNDGG008
Purpose: Vector part for BEVA; BEVA2.0 Position 4 sacB sucrose counterselection module, AmpR.
Depositing lab: Barney Geddes. Depositing organization: North Dakota State University. Publication: BEVA2.0: modular assembly of golden gate-compatible vectors with expanded utility for genetic engineering. Geddes BA, Williamson R, Schumacher J, Ardi A, Levin G, Cervenka E, Huang R, diCenzo G. Can J Microbiol. 2025 Jan 1;71:1-13. doi: 10.1139/cjm-2024-0246. PubMed 39919271.
Backbone
  Vector backbone: pTwist Amp High Copy
  Backbone manufacturer: Twist Bioscience
  Vector type: Bacterial Expression
Growth in bacteria
  Bacterial resistance: Ampicillin, 100 μg/mL
  Growth temperature: 37°C
  Growth strain: DH5alpha
  Copy number: High Copy
Gene/Insert
  Gene/Insert name: BEVA2.0 Position 4 sacB sucrose counterselection module, AmpR.
  Species: Synthetic
  Cloning method: Golden Gate
Terms and licenses: Academic/Nonprofit Terms; Industry Terms: Not Available to Industry
How to cite: pNDGG008 was a gift from Barney Geddes (Addgene plasmid # 231312 ; http://n2t.net/addgene:231312 ; RRID:Addgene_231312)
