[The description below was written by a language model from this plasmid's Addgene catalogue record and pLannotate feature annotations shown in this document.]
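Description:
pNDGG008 is a 4,205 bp part-donor plasmid from the BEVA2.0 (Bacterial Expression Vector Archive) toolkit, a system for building custom bacterial vectors by Golden Gate assembly of interchangeable modules. It is built on the commercial pTwist Amp High Copy backbone and is maintained in E. coli through a high-copy ColE1/pUC-type origin of replication, with selection provided by the β-lactamase gene (AmpR) under its native bla promoter. The annotation also picks up a short attB1-like Gateway recombination site and a small lacZα fragment in the backbone; the record assigns no function to either in this plasmid, and they are most likely leftover backbone sequence.

The payload is a synthetic "Position 4" module carrying the Bacillus subtilis sacB cassette: the sacB promoter and sacR control region followed by the complete SacB coding sequence. SacB is a secreted levansucrase that makes many Gram-negative bacteria unable to grow in the presence of sucrose, so it serves as a negative (counter-) selection marker. In the BEVA scheme, this module is excised and joined with parts occupying the other defined positions to assemble a finished vector. The record does not list the Type IIS enzyme sites or overhangs that define Position 4, nor what the other positions hold.

Vectors receiving this module gain sucrose counterselection, which is typically used to select for loss of a plasmid or for the second recombination event in allelic exchange, for example when making unmarked deletions or gene replacements. pNDGG008 itself is a storage and donor plasmid rather than an end-use vector, despite being catalogued under bacterial expression.
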