Features (pLannotate 1.2.2; 7 found; start..end, strand, type, name):
     21..466     +  promoter       sacB promoter: sacR; sacB promoter and control region
    467..1888    +  CDS            SacB: secreted levansucrase that renders bacterial growth sensitive to sucrose; Bacillus subtilis sacB; negative selection marker
   2229..2817    -  rep_origin     ori: high-copy-number ColE1/pMB1/pBR322/pUC origin of replication
   2934..2958    -  protein_bind   attB1: mutant version of attB; recombination site for the Gateway® BP reaction BP Clonase™
   3058..3918    -  CDS            AmpR: β-lactamase; bla; confers resistance to ampicillin, carbenicillin, and related antibiotics
   3919..4023    -  promoter       AmpR promoter: bla
   4110..4153    -  CDS            lacZα (fragment): LacZα fragment of β-galactosidase; lacZ fragment
>Addgene plasmid #231312 | pNDGG008 | addgene full sequence | sequence record 462975 | Addgene NGS Result
CACTCTGTGCGTCTCATTACCACATATACCTGCCGTTCACTATTATTTAGTGAAATGAGATATTATGATA
TTTTCTGAATTGTGATTAAAAAGGCAACTTTATGCCCATGCAACAGAAACTATAAAAAATACAGAGAATG
AAAAGAAACAGATAGATTTTTTAGTTCTTTAGGCCCGTAGTCTGCAAATCCTTTTATGATTTTCTATCAA
ACAAAAGAGGAAAATAGACCAGTTGCAATCCAAACGAGAGTCTAATAGAATGAGGTCGAAAAGTAAATCG
CGCGGGTTTGTTACTGATAAAGCAGGCAAGACCTAAAATGTGTAAAGGGCAAAGTGTATACTTTGGCGTC
ACCCCTTACATATTTTAGGTCTTTTTTTATTGTGCGTAACTAACTTGCCATCTTCAAACAGGAGGGCTGG
AAGAAGCAGACCGCTAACACAGTACATAAAAAAGGAGACATGAACGATGAACATCAAAAAGTTTGCAAAA
CAAGCAACAGTATTAACCTTTACTACCGCACTGCTGGCAGGAGGCGCAACTCAAGCGTTTGCGAAAGAAA
CGAACCAAAAGCCATATAAGGAAACATACGGCATTTCCCATATTACACGCCATGATATGCTGCAAATCCC
TGAACAGCAAAAAAATGAAAAATATCAAGTTTCTGAATTTGATTCGTCCACAATTAAAAATATCTCTTCT
GCAAAAGGCCTGGACGTTTGGGACAGCTGGCCATTACAAAACGCTGACGGCACTGTCGCAAACTATCACG
GCTACCACATCGTCTTTGCATTAGCCGGAGATCCTAAAAATGCGGATGACACATCGATTTACATGTTCTA
TCAAAAAGTCGGCGAAACTTCTATTGACAGCTGGAAAAACGCTGGCCGCGTCTTTAAAGACAGCGACAAA
TTCGATGCAAATGATTCTATCCTAAAAGACCAAACACAAGAATGGTCAGGTTCAGCCACATTTACATCTG
ACGGAAAAATCCGTTTATTCTACACTGATTTCTCCGGTAAACATTACGGCAAACAAACACTGACAACTGC
ACAAGTTAACGTATCAGCATCAGACAGCTCTTTGAACATCAACGGTGTAGAGGATTATAAATCAATCTTT
GACGGTGACGGAAAAACGTATCAAAATGTACAGCAGTTCATCGATGAAGGCAACTACAGCTCAGGCGACA
ACCATACGCTGAGAGATCCTCACTACGTAGAAGATAAAGGCCACAAATACTTAGTATTTGAAGCAAACAC
TGGAACTGAAGATGGCTACCAAGGCGAAGAATCTTTATTTAACAAAGCATACTATGGCAAAAGCACATCA
TTCTTCCGTCAAGAAAGTCAAAAACTTCTGCAAAGCGATAAAAAACGCACGGCTGAGTTAGCAAACGGCG
CTCTCGGTATGATTGAGCTAAACGATGATTACACACTGAAAAAAGTGATGAAACCGCTGATTGCATCTAA
CACAGTAACAGATGAAATTGAACGCGCGAACGTCTTTAAAATGAACGGCAAATGGTATCTGTTCACTGAC
TCCCGCGGATCAAAAATGACGATTGACGGCATTACGTCTAACGATATTTACATGCTTGGTTATGTTTCTA
ATTCTTTAACTGGCCCATACAAGCCGCTGAACAAAACTGGCCTTGTGTTAAAAATGGATCTTGATCCTAA
CGATGTAACCTTTACTTACTCACACTTCGCTGTACCTCAAGCGAAAGGAAACAATGTCGTGATTACAAGC
TATATGACAAACAGAGGATTCTACGCAGACAAACAATCAACGTTTGCGCCGAGCTTCCTGCTGAACATCA
AAGGCAAGAAAACATCTGTTGTCAAAGACAGCATCCTTGAACAAGGACAATTAACAGTTAATAAATAAAA
ACGCAAAAGAAATGCCGATGGGTACGTACCCGCTCTTGGACTCCTGTTACTCCGGATCCGAATTCGGCAG
GCATCAGATGAGACGCACGAAGTGAGGCTAGGTGGAGGCTCAGTGATGATAAGTCTGCGATGGTGGATGC
ATGTGTCATGGTCATAGCTGTTTCCTGTGTGAAATTGTTATCCGCTCAGAGGGCACAATCCTATTCCGCG
CTATCCGACAATCTCCAAGACATTAGGTGGAGTTCAGTTCGGCGTATGGCATATGTCGCTGGAAAGAACA
TGTGAGCAAAAGGCCAGCAAAAGGCCAGGAACCGTAAAAAGGCCGCGTTGCTGGCGTTTTTCCATAGGCT
CCGCCCCCCTGACGAGCATCACAAAAATCGACGCTCAAGTCAGAGGTGGCGAAACCCGACAGGACTATAA
AGATACCAGGCGTTTCCCCCTGGAAGCTCCCTCGTGCGCTCTCCTGTTCCGACCCTGCCGCTTACCGGAT
ACCTGTCCGCCTTTCTCCCTTCGGGAAGCGTGGCGCTTTCTCATAGCTCACGCTGTAGGTATCTCAGTTC
GGTGTAGGTCGTTCGCTCCAAGCTGGGCTGTGTGCACGAACCCCCCGTTCAGCCCGACCGCTGCGCCTTA
TCCGGTAACTATCGTCTTGAGTCCAACCCGGTAAGACACGACTTATCGCCACTGGCAGCAGCCACTGGTA
ACAGGATTAGCAGAGCGAGGTATGTAGGCGGTGCTACAGAGTTCTTGAAGTGGTGGCCTAACTACGGCTA
CACTAGAAGAACAGTATTTGGTATCTGCGCTCTGCTGAAGCCAGTTACCTTCGGAAAAAGAGTTGGTAGC
TCTTGATCCGGCAAACAAACCACCGCTGGTAGCGGTGGTTTTTTTGTTTGCAAGCAGCAGATTACGCGCA
GAAAAAAAGGATCTCAAGAAGATCCTTTGATCTTTTCTACGGGGTCTGACGCTCTATTCAACAAAGCCGC
CGTCCCGTCAAGTCAGCGTAAATGGGTAGGGGGCTTCAAATCGTCCTCGTGATACCAATTCGGAGCCTGC
TTTTTTGTACAAACTTGTTGATAATGGCAATTCAAGGATCTTCACCTAGATCCTTTTAAATTAAAAATGA
AGTTTTAAATCAATCTAAAGTATATATGAGTAAACTTGGTCTGACAGTTACCAATGCTTAATCAGTGAGG
CACCTATCTCAGCGATCTGTCTATTTCGTTCATCCATAGTTGCCTGACTCCCCGTCGTGTAGATAACTAC
GATACGGGAGGGCTTACCATCTGGCCCCAGTGCTGCAATGATACCGCGAGAGCCACGCTCACCGGCTCCA
GATTTATCAGCAATAAACCAGCCAGCCGGAAGGGCCGAGCGCAGAAGTGGTCCTGCAACTTTATCCGCCT
CCATCCAGTCTATTAATTGTTGCCGGGAAGCTAGAGTAAGTAGTTCGCCAGTTAATAGTTTGCGCAACGT
TGTTGCCATTGCTACAGGCATCGTGGTGTCACGCTCGTCGTTTGGTATGGCTTCATTCAGCTCCGGTTCC
CAACGATCAAGGCGAGTTACATGATCCCCCATGTTGTGCAAAAAAGCGGTTAGCTCCTTCGGTCCTCCGA
TCGTTGTCAGAAGTAAGTTGGCCGCAGTGTTATCACTCATGGTTATGGCAGCACTGCATAATTCTCTTAC
TGTCATGCCATCCGTAAGATGCTTTTCTGTGACTGGTGAGTACTCAACCAAGTCATTCTGAGAATAGTGT
ATGCGGCGACCGAGTTGCTCTTGCCCGGCGTCAATACGGGATAATACCGCGCCACATAGCAGAACTTTAA
AAGTGCTCATCATTGGAAAACGTTCTTCGGGGCGAAAACTCTCAAGGATCTTACCGCTGTTGAGATCCAG
TTCGATGTAACCCACTCGTGCACCCAACTGATCTTCAGCATCTTTTACTTTCACCAGCGTTTCTGGGTGA
GCAAAAACAGGAAGGCAAAATGCCGCAAAAAAGGGAATAAGGGCGACACGGAAATGTTGAATACTCATAC
TCTTCCTTTTTCAATATTATTGAAGCATTTATCAGGGTTATTGTCTCATGAGCGGATACATATTTGAATG
TATTTAGAAAAATAAACAAATAGGGGTTCCGCGCACATTTCCCCGAAAAGTGCCAGATACCTGAAACAAA
ACCCATCGTACGGCCAAGGAAGTCTCCAATAACTGTGATCCACCACAAGCGCCAGGGTTTTCCCAGTCAC
GACGTTGTAAAACGACGGCCAGTCATGCATAATCCGCACGCATCTGGAATAAGGAAGTGCCATTCCGCCT
GACCT
